Addgene plasmid #213810: POC1484
Purpose: BpiI-associated non-switchable methylase
Depositing lab: Christopher A. O'Callaghan. Depositing organization: University of Oxford. Publication: DNA methylases for site-selective inhibition of type IIS restriction enzyme activity. Flores-Fernandez CN, Lin D, Robins K, O'Callaghan CA. Appl Microbiol Biotechnol. 2024 Jan 25;108(1):174. doi: 10.1007/s00253-024-13015-7. PubMed 38270650.
Backbone
  Vector backbone: pET30b
  Backbone manufacturer: Novagen
  Backbone size w/o insert (bp): 5421
  Total vector size (bp): 6027
  Vector type: Bacterial Expression
Growth in bacteria
  Bacterial resistance: Kanamycin, 50 μg/mL
  Growth temperature: 37°C
  Growth strain: DH5alpha
  Copy number: High Copy
Gene/Insert
  Gene/Insert name: BpiI-associated non-switchable methylase M1.HpyAII
  Species: H. pylori 26695
  Insert size (bp): 783
  GenBank ID: AE000511
  Promoter: T7
  Tag / fusion protein: His6-tag (C terminal on insert)
  Cloning method: Restriction Enzyme; 5′ cloning site NdeI (unknown if destroyed); 3′ cloning site NotI (unknown if destroyed)
  Sequencing primers: 5′ CTAGCCATATGATTCTGAATAAGATCTACATTGAG; 3′ CTAGGCGGCCGCTTCACACTCGTTATAGCG
Terms and licenses: Academic/Nonprofit Terms; Industry Terms: Not Available to Industry
How to cite: POC1484 was a gift from Christopher A. O'Callaghan (Addgene plasmid # 213810 ; http://n2t.net/addgene:213810 ; RRID:Addgene_213810)
