[The description below was written by a language model from this plasmid's Addgene catalogue record and pLannotate feature annotations shown in this document.]
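Description:
POC1484 is a bacterial expression plasmid built on the Novagen pET30b backbone for producing M1.HpyAII, a DNA methyltransferase from Helicobacter pylori strain 26695. The roughly 780 bp coding sequence was cloned between NdeI and NotI, placing it under the T7 promoter with an adjacent lac operator and the efficient T7 gene 10 ribosome binding site, and upstream of the T7 terminator. Cloning into NotI joins the open reading frame to the vector-encoded C-terminal His6 tag, allowing affinity purification. The automated annotation labels the insert as a fragment of the Moraxella bovis MboII methylase, which recognises GAAGA. This reflects homology between the two enzymes rather than a different insert. Short hits such as the SET1, TcR and AmpR promoter fragments appear to be backbone remnants rather than functional parts.

The plasmid carries lacI with its own promoter, so transcription is repressed at the lac operator until IPTG is added, in a host that supplies T7 RNA polymerase. Replication relies on a pBR322-type ColE1 origin accompanied by rop and the bom region. The catalogue lists the plasmid as high copy, although rop normally restrains copy number. An f1 origin is also present, and selection is by kanamycin through the aph(3')-Ia gene.

The depositor describes the enzyme as a "BpiI-associated non-switchable methylase". The construct comes from work on using DNA methylases to block type IIS restriction enzyme cleavage at selected sites, where methylation of sequences overlapping BpiI recognition sites protects them from digestion. The record does not explain the term "non-switchable" any further.
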