Features (pLannotate 1.2.2; 19 found; start..end, strand, type, name):
     26..73      -  terminator     T7 terminator: transcription terminator for bacteriophage T7 RNA polymerase
     81..130     -  CDS            SET1 (fragment): solubility-enhancement tag derived from T7 phage gene 10B
    140..157     -  CDS            9xHis (fragment): 9xHis affinity tag
    212..946     -  CDS            mboIIM (fragment): MTM2_MORBO - Experimental evidence at protein level: Swiss-Prot protein existence level 1. This methylase recognizes the double-stranded sequence GAAGA, causes specific methylation on A-5, and protects the DNA from cleavage by the MboII endonuclease. It is not known if the cytosine of the complementary sequence TCTTC is also methylated by this enzyme. From Moraxella bovis.
    960..982     -  RBS            RBS: efficient ribosome binding site from bacteriophage T7 gene 10 (Olins and Rangwala, 1989)
    997..1021    -  protein_bind   lac operator: The lac repressor binds to the lac operator to inhibit transcription in E. coli. This inhibition can be relieved by adding lactose or isopropyl-β-D-thiogalactopyranoside (IPTG). lac repressor encoded by lacI
   1022..1040    -  promoter       T7 promoter: promoter for bacteriophage T7 RNA polymerase
   1066..1345    +  CDS            TcR (fragment): tetracycline efflux protein; tet; confers resistance to tetracycline
   1353..1430    +  promoter       lacI promoter: lacI
   1431..2513    +  CDS            lacI: lac repressor; lacI; The lac repressor binds to the lac operator to inhibit transcription in E. coli. This inhibition can be relieved by adding lactose or isopropyl-β-D-thiogalactopyranoside (IPTG).
   2526..2547    +  protein_bind   CAP binding site: CAP binding activates transcription in the presence of cAMP. E. coli catabolite activator protein
   2562..2853    +  CDS            TcR (fragment): tetracycline efflux protein; tet; confers resistance to tetracycline
   2925..3305    -  CDS            YPB1_ECOLX: Protein predicted: Swiss-Prot protein existence level 4. From Escherichia coli.
   3322..3513    +  CDS            rop: Rop protein, which maintains plasmids at low copy number; rop
   3615..3754    +  misc_feature   bom: basis of mobility region from pBR322
   3940..4528    -  rep_origin     ori: high-copy-number ColE1/pMB1/pBR322/pUC origin of replication
   4650..5465    +  CDS            KanR: aminoglycoside phosphotransferase; aph(3')-Ia; confers resistance to kanamycin in bacteria or G418 (Geneticin®) in eukaryotes
   5474..5531    -  promoter       AmpR promoter (fragment): bla
   5584..6012    -  rep_origin     f1 ori (sequence partly withheld): f1 bacteriophage origin of replication; arrow indicates direction of (+) strand synthesis
>Addgene plasmid #213810 | POC1484 | addgene full sequence | sequence record 439151 | Addgene NGS Result
ATCCGGATATAGTTCCTCCTTTCAGCAAAAAACCCCTCAAGACCCGTTTAGAGGCCCCAAGGGGTTATGC
TAGTTATTGCTCAGCGGTGGCAGCAGCCAACTCAGCTTCCTTTCGGGCTTTGTTAGCAGCCGGATCTCAG
TGGTGGTGGTGGTGGTGCTCGAGTGCGGCCGCTTCACACTCGTTATAGCGGAACATTTCCAGTGATCCGT
GCACATACTCTGCGTGGGACTCACAGCCGATAAAATTACGCTCCAAGCTTTTTGCCACTAAAGAAGTCAT
CCCGGAGCCCGAAAACAAGTCCAAGATAAGGTCATTTTTGTGTGATGATGCCTTGATCATGCGCTCAATC
AGTGCCTTCGGTTTGATCGATGGGTGTTTCGGTTTCAGAATTTTTCCTTTTTCTTTCTCTACGTGGCGCT
GCGAAGTAATTTCCCACACGTCCAGGCACAGTTTTCCCTTGGGATTGGGGAACCAACGTTTATTATTTTT
AAGGATACCCTTGGACTGAGCATGTTTAATACGTTCCGCACTCTCATACGCAATACGAATTTCGTCCGCA
TTAAATGTGTAATTTTTCTTGTGCATTGAGTAAAACAGAATCGATTCTTGAGCATGGTTGTAACGTTTCT
TGGCATTGGCAAACCCGTCTTTTTTCACCCATGTAATAAAGTTCAAGAAATGCACTTTTTTATGATGTAA
GTAGGCTAAAAAAAGGGCACAGTTGAAAGGGGTATTGAAAATATAGAACGATCCTGTATCTTTCAGCTTT
GGAAGCATCTTATCGATCCATGCATAGCTAAAAGTTAAGAACTCTTCATCGTTTTTAAAGGAGTCCCATG
ATGCAATTTTAAGATTATACGGTGGATCGATGATAGCAAGATCCACCGACTTATCCTCAAGCTTGTCCAG
GAAGGTGAACACATCCTCAATGTAGATCTTATTCAGAATCATATGTATATCTCCTTCTTAAAGTTAAACA
AAATTATTTCTAGAGGGGAATTGTTATCCGCTCACAATTCCCCTATAGTGAGTCGTATTAATTTCGCGGG
ATCGAGATCGATCTCGATCCTCTACGCCGGACGCATCGTGGCCGGCATCACCGGCGCCACAGGTGCGGTT
GCTGGCGCCTATATCGCCGACATCACCGATGGGGAAGATCGGGCTCGCCACTTCGGGCTCATGAGCGCTT
GTTTCGGCGTGGGTATGGTGGCAGGCCCCGTGGCCGGGGGACTGTTGGGCGCCATCTCCTTGCATGCACC
ATTCCTTGCGGCGGCGGTGCTCAACGGCCTCAACCTACTACTGGGCTGCTTCCTAATGCAGGAGTCGCAT
AAGGGAGAGCGTCGAGATCCCGGACACCATCGAATGGCGCAAAACCTTTCGCGGTATGGCATGATAGCGC
CCGGAAGAGAGTCAATTCAGGGTGGTGAATGTGAAACCAGTAACGTTATACGATGTCGCAGAGTATGCCG
GTGTCTCTTATCAGACCGTTTCCCGCGTGGTGAACCAGGCCAGCCACGTTTCTGCGAAAACGCGGGAAAA
AGTGGAAGCGGCGATGGCGGAGCTGAATTACATTCCCAACCGCGTGGCACAACAACTGGCGGGCAAACAG
TCGTTGCTGATTGGCGTTGCCACCTCCAGTCTGGCCCTGCACGCGCCGTCGCAAATTGTCGCGGCGATTA
AATCTCGCGCCGATCAACTGGGTGCCAGCGTGGTGGTGTCGATGGTAGAACGAAGCGGCGTCGAAGCCTG
TAAAGCGGCGGTGCACAATCTTCTCGCGCAACGCGTCAGTGGGCTGATCATTAACTATCCGCTGGATGAC
CAGGATGCCATTGCTGTGGAAGCTGCCTGCACTAATGTTCCGGCGTTATTTCTTGATGTCTCTGACCAGA
CACCCATCAACAGTATTATTTTCTCCCATGAAGACGGTACGCGACTGGGCGTGGAGCATCTGGTCGCATT
GGGTCACCAGCAAATCGCGCTGTTAGCGGGCCCATTAAGTTCTGTCTCGGCGCGTCTGCGTCTGGCTGGC
TGGCATAAATATCTCACTCGCAATCAAATTCAGCCGATAGCGGAACGGGAAGGCGACTGGAGTGCCATGT
CCGGTTTTCAACAAACCATGCAAATGCTGAATGAGGGCATCGTTCCCACTGCGATGCTGGTTGCCAACGA
TCAGATGGCGCTGGGCGCAATGCGCGCCATTACCGAGTCCGGGCTGCGCGTTGGTGCGGACATCTCGGTA
GTGGGATACGACGATACCGAAGACAGCTCATGTTATATCCCGCCGTTAACCACCATCAAACAGGATTTTC
GCCTGCTGGGGCAAACCAGCGTGGACCGCTTGCTGCAACTCTCTCAGGGCCAGGCGGTGAAGGGCAATCA
GCTGTTGCCCGTCTCACTGGTGAAAAGAAAAACCACCCTGGCGCCCAATACGCAAACCGCCTCTCCCCGC
GCGTTGGCCGATTCATTAATGCAGCTGGCACGACAGGTTTCCCGACTGGAAAGCGGGCAGTGAGCGCAAC
GCAATTAATGTAAGTTAGCTCACTCATTAGGCACCGGGATCTCGACCGATGCCCTTGAGAGCCTTCAACC
CAGTCAGCTCCTTCCGGTGGGCGCGGGGCATGACTATCGTCGCCGCACTTATGACTGTCTTCTTTATCAT
GCAACTCGTAGGACAGGTGCCGGCAGCGCTCTGGGTCATTTTCGGCGAGGACCGCTTTCGCTGGAGCGCG
ACGATGATCGGCCTGTCGCTTGCGGTATTCGGAATCTTGCACGCCCTCGCTCAAGCCTTCGTCACTGGTC
CCGCCACCAAACGTTTCGGCGAGAAGCAGGCCATTATCGCCGGCATGGCGGCCCCACGGGTGCGCATGAT
CGTGCTCCTGTCGTTGAGGACCCGGCTAGGCTGGCGGGGTTGCCTTACTGGTTAGCAGAATGAATCACCG
ATACGCGAGCGAACGTGAAGCGACTGCTGCTGCAAAACGTCTGCGACCTGAGCAACAACATGAATGGTCT
TCGGTTTCCGTGTTTCGTAAAGTCTGGAAACGCGGAAGTCAGCGCCCTGCACCATTATGTTCCGGATCTG
CATCGCAGGATGCTGCTGGCTACCCTGTGGAACACCTACATCTGTATTAACGAAGCGCTGGCATTGACCC
TGAGTGATTTTTCTCTGGTCCCGCCGCATCCATACCGCCAGTTGTTTACCCTCACAACGTTCCAGTAACC
GGGCATGTTCATCATCAGTAACCCGTATCGTGAGCATCCTCTCTCGTTTCATCGGTATCATTACCCCCAT
GAACAGAAATCCCCCTTACACGGAGGCATCAGTGACCAAACAGGAAAAAACCGCCCTTAACATGGCCCGC
TTTATCAGAAGCCAGACATTAACGCTTCTGGAGAAACTCAACGAGCTGGACGCGGATGAACAGGCAGACA
TCTGTGAATCGCTTCACGACCACGCTGATGAGCTTTACCGCAGCTGCCTCGCGCGTTTCGGTGATGACGG
TGAAAACCTCTGACACATGCAGCTCCCGGAGACGGTCACAGCTTGTCTGTAAGCGGATGCCGGGAGCAGA
CAAGCCCGTCAGGGCGCGTCAGCGGGTGTTGGCGGGTGTCGGGGCGCAGCCATGACCCAGTCACGTAGCG
ATAGCGGAGTGTATACTGGCTTAACTATGCGGCATCAGAGCAGATTGTACTGAGAGTGCACCATTGCGGT
GTGAAATACCGCACAGATGCGTAAGGAGAAAATACCGCATCAGGCGCTCTTCCGCTTCCTCGCTCACTGA
CTCGCTGCGCTCGGTCGTTCGGCTGCGGCGAGCGGTATCAGCTCACTCAAAGGCGGTAATACGGTTATCC
ACAGAATCAGGGGATAACGCAGGAAAGAACATGTGAGCAAAAGGCCAGCAAAAGGCCAGGAACCGTAAAA
AGGCCGCGTTGCTGGCGTTTTTCCATAGGCTCCGCCCCCCTGACGAGCATCACAAAAATCGACGCTCAAG
TCAGAGGTGGCGAAACCCGACAGGACTATAAAGATACCAGGCGTTTCCCCCTGGAAGCTCCCTCGTGCGC
TCTCCTGTTCCGACCCTGCCGCTTACCGGATACCTGTCCGCCTTTCTCCCTTCGGGAAGCGTGGCGCTTT
CTCATAGCTCACGCTGTAGGTATCTCAGTTCGGTGTAGGTCGTTCGCTCCAAGCTGGGCTGTGTGCACGA
ACCCCCCGTTCAGCCCGACCGCTGCGCCTTATCCGGTAACTATCGTCTTGAGTCCAACCCGGTAAGACAC
GACTTATCGCCACTGGCAGCAGCCACTGGTAACAGGATTAGCAGAGCGAGGTATGTAGGCGGTGCTACAG
AGTTCTTGAAGTGGTGGCCTAACTACGGCTACACTAGAAGGACAGTATTTGGTATCTGCGCTCTGCTGAA
GCCAGTTACCTTCGGAAAAAGAGTTGGTAGCTCTTGATCCGGCAAACAAACCACCGCTGGTAGCGGTGGT
TTTTTTGTTTGCAAGCAGCAGATTACGCGCAGAAAAAAAGGATCTCAAGAAGATCCTTTGATCTTTTCTA
CGGGGTCTGACGCTCAGTGGAACGAAAACTCACGTTAAGGGATTTTGGTCATGAACAATAAAACTGTCTG
CTTACATAAACAGTAATACAAGGGGTGTTATGAGCCATATTCAACGGGAAACGTCTTGCTCTAGGCCGCG
ATTAAATTCCAACATGGATGCTGATTTATATGGGTATAAATGGGCTCGCGATAATGTCGGGCAATCAGGT
GCGACAATCTATCGATTGTATGGGAAGCCCGATGCGCCAGAGTTGTTTCTGAAACATGGCAAAGGTAGCG
TTGCCAATGATGTTACAGATGAGATGGTCAGACTAAACTGGCTGACGGAATTTATGCCTCTTCCGACCAT
CAAGCATTTTATCCGTACTCCTGATGATGCATGGTTACTCACCACTGCGATCCCCGGGAAAACAGCATTC
CAGGTATTAGAAGAATATCCTGATTCAGGTGAAAATATTGTTGATGCGCTGGCAGTGTTCCTGCGCCGGT
TGCATTCGATTCCTGTTTGTAATTGTCCTTTTAACAGCGATCGCGTATTTCGTCTCGCTCAGGCGCAATC
ACGAATGAATAACGGTTTGGTTGATGCGAGTGATTTTGATGACGAGCGTAATGGCTGGCCTGTTGAACAA
GTCTGGAAAGAAATGCATAAACTTTTGCCATTCTCACCGGATTCAGTCGTCACTCATGGTGATTTCTCAC
TTGATAACCTTATTTTTGACGAGGGGAAATTAATAGGTTGTATTGATGTTGGACGAGTCGGAATCGCAGA
CCGATACCAGGATCTTGCCATCCTATGGAACTGCCTCGGTGAGTTTTCTCCTTCATTACAGAAACGGCTT
TTTCAAAAATATGGTATTGATAATCCTGATATGAATAAATTGCAGTTTCATTTGATGCTCGATGAGTTTT
TCTAAGAATTAATTCATGAGCGGATACATATTTGAATGTATTTAGAAAAATAAACAAATAGGGGTTCCGC
GCACATTTCCCCGAAAAGTGCCACCTAAATTGTAAGCGTTAATATTTTGTTAAAATTCGCGTTAAATTTT
TGTTAAATCAGCTCATTTTTTAACCAATAGGCCGAAATCGGCAAAATCCCTTATAAATCAAAAGAATAGA
CCGAGATAGGGT
[37 nt withheld, positions 5683-5719]
AAAGAACGTGGACTCCAACGTCAAAGG
[49 nt withheld, positions 5747-5795]
T
[91 nt withheld, positions 5797-5887]
G
[124 nt withheld, positions 5889-6012]
CCCATTCGCCA
